>Addgene plasmid #90242 | pLKO-Tet-On-HDAC1-shRNA1 | addgene full sequence | sequence record 178298 | Addgene NGS Result
TGTAGTCTTATGCAATACTCTTGTAGTCTTGCAACATGGTAACGATGAGTTAGCAACATGCCTTACAAGG
AGAGAAAAAGCACCGTGCATGCCGATTGGTGGAAGTAAGGTGGTACGATCGTGCCTTATTAGGAAGGCAA
CAGACGGGTCTGACATGGATTGGACGAACCACTGAATTGCCGCATTGCAGAGATATTGTATTTAAGTGCC
TAGCTCGATACATAAACGGGTCTCTCTGGTTAGACCAGATCTGAGCCTGGGAGCTCTCTGGCTAACTAGG
GAACCCACTGCTTAAGCCTCAATAAAGCTTGCCTTGAGTGCTTCAAGTAGTGTGTGCCCGTCTGTTGTGT
GACTCTGGTAACTAGAGATCCCTCAGACCCTTTTAGTCAGTGTGGAAAATCTCTAGCAGTGGCGCCCGAA
CAGGGACTTGAAAGCGAAAGGGAAACCAGAGGAGCTCTCTCGACGCAGGACTCGGCTTGCTGAAGCGCGC
ACGGCAAGAGGCGAGGGGCGGCGACTGGTGAGTACGCCAAAAATTTTGACTAGCGGAGGCTAGAAGGAGA
GAGATGGGTGCGAGAGCGTCAGTATTAAGCGGGGGAGAATTAGATCGCGATGGGAAAAAATTCGGTTAAG
GCCAGGGGGAAAGAAAAAATATAAATTAAAACATATAGTATGGGCAAGCAGGGAGCTAGAACGATTCGCA
GTTAATCCTGGCCTGTTAGAAACATCAGAAGGCTGTAGACAAATACTGGGACAGCTACAACCATCCCTTC
AGACAGGATCAGAAGAACTTAGATCATTATATAATACAGTAGCAACCCTCTATTGTGTGCATCAAAGGAT
AGAGATAAAAGACACCAAGGAAGCTTTAGACAAGATAGAGGAAGAGCAAAACAAAAGTAAGACCACCGCA
CAGCAAGCGGCCGCTGATCTTCAGACCTGGAGGAGGAGATATGAGGGACAATTGGAGAAGTGAATTATAT
AAATATAAAGTAGTAAAAATTGAACCATTAGGAGTAGCACCCACCAAGGCAAAGAGAAGAGTGGTGCAGA
GAGAAAAAAGAGCAGTGGGAATAGGAGCTTTGTTCCTTGGGTTCTTGGGAGCAGCAGGAAGCACTATGGG
CGCAGCGTCAATGACGCTGACGGTACAGGCCAGACAATTATTGTCTGGTATAGTGCAGCAGCAGAACAAT
TTGCTGAGGGCTATTGAGGCGCAACAGCATCTGTTGCAACTCACAGTCTGGGGCATCAAGCAGCTCCAGG
CAAGAATCCTGGCTGTGGAAAGATACCTAAAGGATCAACAGCTCCTGGGGATTTGGGGTTGCTCTGGAAA
ACTCATTTGCACCACTGCTGTGCCTTGGAATGCTAGTTGGAGTAATAAATCTCTGGAACAGATTTGGAAT
CACACGACCTGGATGGAGTGGGACAGAGAAATTAACAATTACACAAGCTTAATACACTCCTTAATTGAAG
AATCGCAAAACCAGCAAGAAAAGAATGAACAAGAATTATTGGAATTAGATAAATGGGCAAGTTTGTGGAA
TTGGTTTAACATAACAAATTGGCTGTGGTATATAAAATTATTCATAATGATAGTAGGAGGCTTGGTAGGT
TTAAGAATAGTTTTTGCTGTACTTTCTATAGTGAATAGAGTTAGGCAGGGATATTCACCATTATCGTTTC
AGACCCACCTCCCAACCCCGAGGGGACCCGACAGGCCCGAAGGAATAGAAGAAGAAGGTGGAGAGAGAGA
CAGAGACAGATCCATTCGATTAGTGAACGGATCTCGACGGTATCGATCACGAGACTAGCCTCGAGCGGCC
GCAATATTTGCATGTCGCTATGTGTTCTGGGAAATCACCATAAACGTGAAATCCCTATCAGTGATAGAGA
CTTATAAGTTCCCTATCAGTGATAGAGACACCGGCGTTCTTAACTTTGAACCATACTCGAGTATGGTTCA
AAGTTAAGAACGTTTTTAATTCTCGACCTCGAGACAAATGGCAGTATTCATCCACAATTTTAAAAGAAAA
GGGGGGATTGGGGGGTACAGTGCAGGGGAAAGAATAGTAGACATAATAGCAACAGACATACAAACTAAAG
AATTACAAAAACAAATTACAAAAATTCAAAATTTTCGGGTTTATTACAGGGACAGCAGAGATCCACTTTG
GCCGCGGCTCGAGGGGGTTGGGGTTGCGCCTTTTCCAAGGCAGCCCTGGGTTTGCGCAGGGACGCGGCTG
CTCTGGGCGTGGTTCCGGGAAACGCAGCGGCGCCGACCCTGGGTCTCGCACATTCTTCACGTCCGTTCGC
AGCGTCACCCGGATCTTCGCCGCTACCCTTGTGGGCCCCCCGGCGACGCTTCCTGCTCCGCCCCTAAGTC
GGGAAGGTTCCTTGCGGTTCGCGGCGTGCCGGACGTGACAAACGGAAGCCGCACGTCTCACTAGTACCCT
CGCAGACGGACAGCGCCAGGGAGCAATGGCAGCGCGCCGACCGCGATGGGCTGTGGCCAATAGCGGCTGC
TCAGCAGGGCGCGCCGAGAGCAGCGGCCGGGAAGGGGCGGTGCGGGAGGCGGGGTGTGGGGCGGTAGTGT
GGGCCCTGTTCCTGCCCGCGCGGTGTTCCGCATTCTGCAAGCCTCCGGAGCGCACGTCGGCAGTCGGCTC
CCTCGTTGACCGAATCACCGACCTCTCTCCCCAGGGGGATCTGTGAGTTTGGGGACCCTTGATTGTTCTT
TCTTTTTCGCTATTGTAAAATTCATGTTATATGGAGGGGGCAAAGTTTTCAGGGTGTTGTTTAGAATGGG
AAGATGTCCCTTGTATCACCATGGACCCTCATGATAATTTTGTTTCTTTCACTTTCTACTCTGTTGACAA
CCATTGTCTCCTCTTATTTTCTTTTCATTTTCTGTAACTTTTTCGTTAAACTTTAGCTTGCATTTGTAAC
GAATTTTTAAATTCACTTTTGTTTATTTGTCAGATTGTAAGTACTTTCTCTAATCACTTTTTTTTCAAGG
CAATCAGGGTATATTATATTGTACTTCAGCACAGTTTTAGAGAACAATTGTTATAATTAAATGATAAGGT
AGAATATTTCTGCATATAAATTCTGGCTGGCGTGGAAATATTCTTATTGGTAGAAACAACTACATCCTGG
TCATCATCCTGCCTTTCTCTTTATGGTTACAATGATATACACTGTTTGAGATGAGGATAAAATACTCTGA
GTCCAAACCGGGCCCCTCTGCTAACCATGTTCATGCCTTCTTCTTTTTCCTACAGCTCCTGGGCAACGTG
CTGGTTATTGTGCTGTCTCATCATTTTGGCAAAGAATTGTAATACGACTCACTATAGGGCGAATTGATAT
GTCTAGATTAGATAAAAGTAAAGTGATTAACAGCGCATTAGAGCTGCTTAATGAGGTCGGAATCGAAGGT
TTAACAACCCGTAAACTCGCCCAGAAGCTAGGTGTAGAGCAGCCTACATTGTATTGGCATGTAAAAAATA
AGCGGGCTTTGCTCGACGCCTTAGCCATTGAGATGTTAGATAGGCACCATACTCACTTTTGCCCTTTAGA
AGGGGAAAGCTGGCAAGATTTTTTACGTAATAACGCTAAAAGTTTTAGATGTGCTTTACTAAGTCATCGC
GATGGAGCAAAAGTACATTTAGGTACACGGCCTACAGAAAAACAGTATGAAACTCTCGAAAATCAATTAG
CCTTTTTATGCCAACAAGGTTTTTCACTAGAGAATGCATTATATGCACTCAGCGCTGTGGGGCATTTTAC
TTTAGGTTGCGTATTGGAAGATCAAGAGCATCAAGTCGCTAAAGAAGAAAGGGAAACACCTACTACTGAT
AGTATGCCGCCATTATTACGACAAGCTATCGAATTATTTGATCACCAAGGTGCAGAGCCAGCCTTCTTAT
TCGGCCTTGAATTGATCATATGCGGATTAGAAAAACAACTTAAATGTGAAAGTGGGTCCGCGTACAGCGG
CTCCCGGGAGTTCTAGGGATCTGCCCCTCTCCCTCCCCCCCCCCTAACGTTACTGGCCGAAGCCGCTTGG
AATAAGGCCGGTGTGCGTTTGTCTATATGTTATTTTCCACCATATTGCCGTCTTTTGGCAATGTGAGGGC
CCGGAAACCTGGCCCTGTCTTCTTGACGAGCATTCCTAGGGGTCTTTCCCCTCTCGCCAAAGGAATGCAA
GGTCTGTTGAATGTCGTGAAGGAAGCAGTTCCTCTGGAAGCTTCTTGAAGACAAACAACGTCTGTAGCGA
CCCTTTGCAGGCAGCGGAACCCCCCACCTGGCGACAGGTGCCTCTGCGGCCAAAAGCCACGTGTATAAGA
TACACCTGCAAAGGCGGCACAACCCCAGTGCCACGTTGTGAGTTGGATAGTTGTGGAAAGAGTCAAATGG
CTCTCCTCAAGCGTATTCAACAAGGGGCTGAAGGATGCCCAGAAGGTACCCCATTGTATGGGATCTGATC
TGGGGCCTCGGTGCACATGCTTTACATGTGTTTAGTCGAGGTTAAAAAAACGTCTAGGCCCCCCGAACCA
CGGGGACGTGGTTTTCCTTTGAAAAACACGATGATAAGGATCCACCGGAGCTTACCATGACCGAGTACAA
GCCCACGGTGCGCCTCGCCACCCGCGACGACGTCCCCAGGGCCGTACGCACCCTCGCCGCCGCGTTCGCC
GACTACCCCGCCACGCGCCACACCGTCGATCCGGACCGCCACATCGAGCGGGTCACCGAGCTGCAAGAAC
TCTTCCTCACGCGCGTCGGGCTCGACATCGGCAAGGTGTGGGTCGCGGACGACGGCGCCGCGGTGGCGGT
CTGGACCACGCCGGAGAGCGTCGAAGCGGGGGCGGTGTTCGCCGAGATCGGCCCGCGCATGGCCGAGTTG
AGCGGTTCCCGGCTGGCCGCGCAGCAACAGATGGAAGGCCTCCTGGCGCCGCACCGGCCCAAGGAGCCCG
CGTGGTTCCTGGCCACCGTCGGCGTCTCGCCCGACCACCAGGGCAAGGGTCTGGGCAGCGCCGTCGTGCT
CCCCGGAGTGGAGGCGGCCGAGCGCGCCGGGGTGCCCGCCTTCCTGGAGACCTCCGCGCCCCGCAACCTC
CCCTTCTACGAGCGGCTCGGCTTCACCGTCACCGCCGACGTCGAGGTGCCCGAAGGACCGCGCACCTGGT
GCATGACCCGCAAGCCCGGTGCCTGACGCCCGCCCCACGACCCGCAGCGCCCGACCGAAAGGAGCGCACG
ACCCCATGCATCGGTACCTTTAAGACCAATGACTTACAAGGCAGCTGTAGATCTTAGCCACTTTTTAAAA
GAAAAGGGGGGACTGGAAGGGCTAATTCACTCCCAACGAAGACAAGATCTGCTTTTTGCTTGTACTGGGT
CTCTCTGGTTAGACCAGATCTGAGCCTGGGAGCTCTCTGGCTAACTAGGGAACCCACTGCTTAAGCCTCA
ATAAAGCTTGCCTTGAGTGCTTCAAGTAGTGTGTGCCCGTCTGTTGTGTGACTCTGGTAACTAGAGATCC
CTCAGACCCTTTTAGTCAGTGTGGAAAATCTCTAGCAGTAGTAGTTCATGTCATCTTATTATTCAGTATT
TATAACTTGCAAAGAAATGAATATCAGAGAGTGAGAGGAACTTGTTTATTGCAGCTTATAATGGTTACAA
ATAAAGCAATAGCATCACAAATTTCACAAATAAAGCATTTTTTTCACTGCATTCTAGTTGTGGTTTGTCC
AAACTCATCAATGTATCTTATCATGTCTGGCTCTAGCTATCCCGCCCCTAACTCCGCCCATCCCGCCCCT
AACTCCGCCCAGTTCCGCCCATTCTCCGCCCCATGGCTGACTAATTTTTTTTATTTATGCAGAGGCCGAG
GCCGCCTCGGCCTCTGAGCTATTCCAGAAGTAGTGAGGAGGCTTTTTTGGAGGCCTAGGGACGTACCCAA
TTCGCCCTATAGTGAGTCGTATTACGCGCGCTCACTGGCCGTCGTTTTACAACGTCGTGACTGGGAAAAC
CCTGGCGTTACCCAACTTAATCGCCTTGCAGCACATCCCCCTTTCGCCAGCTGGCGTAATAGCGAAGAGG
CCCGCACCGATCGCCCTTCCCAACAGTTGCGCAGCCTGAATGGCGAATGGG
[124 nt withheld, positions 6142-6265]
C
[91 nt withheld, positions 6267-6357]
A
[49 nt withheld, positions 6359-6407]
CCTTTGACGTTGGAGTCCACGTTCTTT
[37 nt withheld, positions 6435-6471]
ACCCTATCTCGGTCTATTCTTTTGATTTATAAGGGATTTTGCCGATTTCGGCCTATTGGTTAAAAAATGA
GCTGATTTAACAAAAATTTAACGCGAATTTTAACAAAATATTAACGCTTACAATTTAGGTGGCACTTTTC
GGGGAAATGTGCGCGGAACCCCTATTTGTTTATTTTTCTAAATACATTCAAATATGTATCCGCTCATGAG
ACAATAACCCTGATAAATGCTTCAATAATATTGAAAAAGGAAGAGTATGAGTATTCAACATTTCCGTGTC
GCCCTTATTCCCTTTTTTGCGGCATTTTGCCTTCCTGTTTTTGCTCACCCAGAAACGCTGGTGAAAGTAA
AAGATGCTGAAGATCAGTTGGGTGCACGAGTGGGTTACATCGAACTGGATCTCAACAGCGGTAAGATCCT
TGAGAGTTTTCGCCCCGAAGAACGTTTTCCAATGATGAGCACTTTTAAAGTTCTGCTATGTGGCGCGGTA
TTATCCCGTATTGACGCCGGGCAAGAGCAACTCGGTCGCCGCATACACTATTCTCAGAATGACTTGGTTG
AGTACTCACCAGTCACAGAAAAGCATCTTACGGATGGCATGACAGTAAGAGAATTATGCAGTGCTGCCAT
AACCATGAGTGATAACACTGCGGCCAACTTACTTCTGACAACGATCGGAGGACCGAAGGAGCTAACCGCT
TTTTTGCACAACATGGGGGATCATGTAACTCGCCTTGATCGTTGGGAACCGGAGCTGAATGAAGCCATAC
CAAACGACGAGCGTGACACCACGATGCCTGTAGCAATGGCAACAACGTTGCGCAAACTATTAACTGGCGA
ACTACTTACTCTAGCTTCCCGGCAACAATTAATAGACTGGATGGAGGCGGATAAAGTTGCAGGACCACTT
CTGCGCTCGGCCCTTCCGGCTGGCTGGTTTATTGCTGATAAATCTGGAGCCGGTGAGCGTGGGTCTCGCG
GTATCATTGCAGCACTGGGGCCAGATGGTAAGCCCTCCCGTATCGTAGTTATCTACACGACGGGGAGTCA
GGCAACTATGGATGAACGAAATAGACAGATCGCTGAGATAGGTGCCTCACTGATTAAGCATTGGTAACTG
TCAGACCAAGTTTACTCATATATACTTTAGATTGATTTAAAACTTCATTTTTAATTTAAAAGGATCTAGG
TGAAGATCCTTTTTGATAATCTCATGACCAAAATCCCTTAACGTGAGTTTTCGTTCCACTGAGCGTCAGA
CCCCGTAGAAAAGATCAAAGGATCTTCTTGAGATCCTTTTTTTCTGCGCGTAATCTGCTGCTTGCAAACA
AAAAAACCACCGCTACCAGCGGTGGTTTGTTTGCCGGATCAAGAGCTACCAACTCTTTTTCCGAAGGTAA
CTGGCTTCAGCAGAGCGCAGATACCAAATACTGTTCTTCTAGTGTAGCCGTAGTTAGGCCACCACTTCAA
GAACTCTGTAGCACCGCCTACATACCTCGCTCTGCTAATCCTGTTACCAGTGGCTGCTGCCAGTGGCGAT
AAGTCGTGTCTTACCGGGTTGGACTCAAGACGATAGTTACCGGATAAGGCGCAGCGGTCGGGCTGAACGG
GGGGTTCGTGCACACAGCCCAGCTTGGAGCGAACGACCTACACCGAACTGAGATACCTACAGCGTGAGCT
ATGAGAAAGCGCCACGCTTCCCGAAGGGAGAAAGGCGGACAGGTATCCGGTAAGCGGCAGGGTCGGAACA
GGAGAGCGCACGAGGGAGCTTCCAGGGGGAAACGCCTGGTATCTTTATAGTCCTGTCGGGTTTCGCCACC
TCTGACTTGAGCGTCGATTTTTGTGATGCTCGTCAGGGGGGCGGAGCCTATGGAAAAACGCCAGCAACGC
GGCCTTTTTACGGTTCCTGGCCTTTTGCTGGCCTTTTGCTCACATGTTCTTTCCTGCGTTATCCCCTGAT
TCTGTGGATAACCGTATTACCGCCTTTGAGTGAGCTGATACCGCTCGCCGCAGCCGAACGACCGAGCGCA
GCGAGTCAGTGAGCGAGGAAGCGGAAGAGCGCCCAATACGCAAACCGCCTCTCCCCGCGCGTTGGCCGAT
TCATTAATGCAGCTGGCACGACAGGTTTCCCGACTGGAAAGCGGGCAGTGAGCGCAACGCAATTAATGTG
AGTTAGCTCACTCATTAGGCACCCCAGGCTTTACACTTTATGCTTCCGGCTCGTATGTTGTGTGGAATTG
TGAGCGGATAACAATTTCACACAGGAAACAGCTATGACCATGATTACGCCAAGCGCGCAATTAACCCTCA
CTAAAGGGAACAAAAGCTGGAGCTGCAAGCTTAA
Features (pLannotate 1.2.2; 29 found; start..end, strand, type, name):
      1..227     +  promoter       RSV promoter: Rous sarcoma virus enhancer/promoter
    228..408     +  LTR            5' LTR (truncated): truncated 5' long terminal repeat (LTR) from HIV-1
    455..580     +  misc_feature   HIV-1 Ψ: packaging signal of human immunodeficiency virus type 1
    564..927     +  CDS            HIV-1 gag (fragment): gag protein from human immunodeficiency virus 1; gag
   1073..1306    +  misc_feature   RRE: The Rev response element (RRE) of HIV-1 allows for Rev-dependent mRNA export from the nucleus to the cytoplasm.
   1683..1783    +  CDS            Rev (fragment): human immunodeficiency virus 1 (HIV-1) Rev protein; rev; enhances nuclear export of unspliced and incompletely spliced viral mRNAs
   1824..1918    +  promoter       H1-2O2 promoter: doxycycline-inducible variant of the human H1 RNA promoter (Henriksen et al., 2007)
   2018..2135    +  misc_feature   cPPT/CTS: central polypurine tract and central termination sequence of HIV-1
   2184..2694    +  promoter       hPGK promoter: human phosphoglycerate kinase 1 promoter
   2703..3275    +  intron         β-globin intron: intron from rabbit β-globin gene
   3330..3348    +  promoter       T7 promoter: promoter for bacteriophage T7 RNA polymerase
   3359..3979    +  CDS            tetR: TETR2_ECOLX - Experimental evidence at protein level: Swiss-Prot protein existence level 1. TetR is the repressor of the tetracycline resistance element; its N-terminal region forms a helix-turn-helix structure and binds DNA. Binding of tetracycline to TetR reduces the repressor affinity for the tetracycline resistance gene (tetA) promoter operator sites. From Escherichia coli.
   4125..4587    +  misc_feature   IRES: internal ribosome entry site (IRES) of the encephalomyocarditis virus (EMCV)
   4607..5206    +  CDS            PuroR: puromycin N-acetyltransferase; pac from Streptomyces alboniger; confers resistance to puromycin
   5249..5332    +  CDS            nef (fragment): NEF_HV1Z2 - Experimental evidence at protein level: Swiss-Prot protein existence level 1. Extracellular Nef protein targets CD4(+) T-lymphocytes for apoptosis by interacting with CXCR4 surface receptors. From Human immunodeficiency virus type 1 group M subtype D (isolate Z2/CDC-Z34) (HIV-1).
   5334..5567    +  LTR            3' LTR (ΔU3): self-inactivating 3' long terminal repeat (LTR) from HIV-1
   5639..5760    +  polyA_signal   SV40 poly(A) signal: SV40 polyadenylation signal
   5800..5935    +  rep_origin     SV40 ori: SV40 origin of replication
   5956..5974    -  promoter       T7 promoter: promoter for bacteriophage T7 RNA polymerase
   5982..6137    +  CDS            lacZα (fragment): LacZα fragment of β-galactosidase; lacZ fragment
   6142..6570    +  rep_origin     f1 ori (sequence partly withheld): f1 bacteriophage origin of replication; arrow indicates direction of (+) strand synthesis
   6623..6727    +  promoter       AmpR promoter: bla
   6728..7588    +  CDS            AmpR: β-lactamase; bla; confers resistance to ampicillin, carbenicillin, and related antibiotics
   7759..8347    +  rep_origin     ori: high-copy-number ColE1/pMB1/pBR322/pUC origin of replication
   8530..8622    +  CDS            lacI (fragment): lac repressor; lacI; The lac repressor binds to the lac operator to inhibit transcription in E. coli. This inhibition can be relieved by adding lactose or isopropyl-β-D-thiogalactopyranoside (IPTG).
   8635..8656    +  protein_bind   CAP binding site: CAP binding activates transcription in the presence of cAMP. E. coli catabolite activator protein
   8671..8701    +  promoter       lac promoter: promoter for the E. coli lac operon
   8709..8725    +  protein_bind   lac operator: The lac repressor binds to the lac operator to inhibit transcription in E. coli. This inhibition can be relieved by adding lactose or isopropyl-β-D-thiogalactopyranoside (IPTG). lac repressor encoded by lacI
   8770..8788    +  promoter       T3 promoter: promoter for bacteriophage T3 RNA polymerase
