[The description below was written by a language model from this plasmid's Addgene catalogue record and pLannotate feature annotations shown in this document.]
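Description:
pLKO-Tet-On-HDAC1-shRNA1 is an 8.8 kb lentiviral transfer plasmid built on the Tet-pLKO-Puro (pLKO-Tet-On) backbone for doxycycline-inducible knockdown of human HDAC1. It is maintained in E. coli through a high-copy ColE1/pUC-type origin and an ampicillin resistance gene. An f1 origin, an SV40 origin and remnants of a lac/lacZα cloning region flanked by T7 and T3 promoters also lie in the bacterial backbone. The viral portion has a third-generation layout. An RSV promoter fused to a truncated HIV-1 5' LTR drives genomic RNA production in packaging cells. It is followed by the Ψ packaging signal with a gag fragment, the Rev response element, a cPPT/CTS element and a self-inactivating ΔU3 3' LTR, with an SV40 polyadenylation signal downstream.

The payload is a short hairpin targeting HDAC1, cloned between AgeI and EcoRI sites that were destroyed in the process. The feature table does not annotate the hairpin itself, but its expected position is immediately downstream of the H1-2O2 promoter, a variant of the human H1 RNA polymerase III promoter carrying Tet operator sites. A second cassette on the same provirus uses the human PGK promoter and a rabbit β-globin intron to express TetR, followed by an EMCV IRES and the puromycin N-acetyltransferase gene. This makes the system all-in-one. Transduced cells can be selected with puromycin, and they constitutively produce TetR, which occupies the operators and silences the H1 promoter. Adding doxycycline releases TetR and permits shRNA transcription. The construct is intended for making lentivirus to generate stable mammalian cell populations in which HDAC1 depletion can be switched on at will.
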