Addgene plasmid #90242: pLKO-Tet-On-HDAC1-shRNA1
Purpose: Lentivirus for expression of shRNA1 against human HDAC1 (Dox-inducible)
Depositing lab: Roland Friedel. Depositing organization: Icahn School of Medicine at Mount Sinai.
Backbone
  Vector backbone: Tet-pLKO-Puro (pLKO-Tet-On) Addgene #21915
  Backbone manufacturer: Dmitri Wiederschain
  Backbone size w/o insert (bp): 8758
  Total vector size (bp): 8815
  Vector type: Lentiviral
  Selectable markers: Puromycin
Growth in bacteria
  Bacterial resistance: Ampicillin, 100 μg/mL
  Growth temperature: 30°C
  Growth strain: NEB Stable
  Copy number: High Copy
Gene/Insert
  Gene/Insert name: HDAC1
  gRNA/shRNA sequence: CGTTCTTAACTTTGAACCATA
  Species: H. sapiens (human)
  Entrez Gene: HDAC1 (a.k.a. GON-10, HD1, KDAC1, RPD3, RPD3L1)
  Cloning method: Restriction Enzyme; 5′ cloning site AgeI (destroyed during cloning); 3′ cloning site EcoRI (destroyed during cloning)
  Sequencing primers: 5′ SHSEQ2 GGAAATCACCATAAACGTGA
Terms and licenses: Academic/Nonprofit Terms; Industry Terms: Not Available to Industry
How to cite: pLKO-Tet-On-HDAC1-shRNA1 was a gift from Roland Friedel (Addgene plasmid # 90242 ; http://n2t.net/addgene:90242 ; RRID:Addgene_90242)
